Addgene plasmid #182371: pcDNA6-mtIF3-Dendra2
Purpose: Dendra2-based translation reporter
Depositing lab: Chunghun Lim. Depositing organization: Ulsan National Institute of Science and Technology (UNIST). Publication: mtIF3 is locally translated in axons and regulates mitochondrial translation for axonal growth. Lee S, Park D, Lim C, Kim JI, Min KT. BMC Biol. 2022 Jan 7;20(1):12. doi: 10.1186/s12915-021-01215-w. PubMed 34996455.
Backbone
  Vector backbone: pcDNA6
  Backbone size w/o insert (bp): 5089
  Total vector size (bp): 6694
  Vector type: Mammalian Expression
  Selectable markers: Blasticidin
Growth in bacteria
  Bacterial resistance: Ampicillin, 100 μg/mL
  Growth temperature: 37°C
  Growth strain: DH5alpha
  Copy number: High Copy
Gene/Insert
  Gene/Insert name: mtIF3
  Species: M. musculus (mouse)
  Insert size (bp): 1605
  GenBank ID: NM_001256101.1
  Entrez Gene: Mtif3 (a.k.a. 2810012L14Rik, AI414549)
  Promoter: CMV promoter
  Tag / fusion protein: Pal-Dendra2 (C terminal on insert)
  Cloning method: Restriction Enzyme; 5′ cloning site KpnI (not destroyed); 3′ cloning site NotI (not destroyed)
  Sequencing primers: 5′ CGCAAATGGGCGGTAGGCGTG
Terms and licenses: Academic/Nonprofit Terms; Industry Terms: Not Available to Industry
How to cite: pcDNA6-mtIF3-Dendra2 was a gift from Chunghun Lim (Addgene plasmid # 182371 ; http://n2t.net/addgene:182371 ; RRID:Addgene_182371)
