[The description below was written by a language model from this plasmid's Addgene catalogue record and pLannotate feature annotations shown in this document.]
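Description:
pcDNA6-mtIF3-Dendra2 is a 6.7 kb mammalian expression plasmid built on the pcDNA6 backbone and deposited as a Dendra2-based translation reporter. It is propagated in E. coli through a high-copy ColE1/pUC-type origin with ampicillin selection from the β-lactamase gene. An f1 origin is also present. For selection in mammalian cells it carries a blasticidin S deaminase (BSD) cassette driven by the SV40 early promoter, with an EM7 bacterial promoter directly upstream of BSD and an SV40 polyadenylation signal downstream. Short bleomycin-resistance, lacI and HIV-1 LTR hits in the feature table are annotated only as fragments and most likely reflect backbone remnants or incidental sequence similarity rather than functional parts.

The payload is mouse Mtif3, the mitochondrial translation initiation factor 3, which promotes dissociation of mitochondrial ribosomes into free subunits available for initiation. It was cloned between KpnI and NotI sites downstream of the CMV enhancer/promoter and a T7 promoter. The Mtif3 coding sequence is followed by Dendra2, a monomeric green-to-red photoconvertible fluorescent protein. The catalogue lists the C-terminal fusion as "Pal-Dendra2", though the feature table does not separately annotate the element upstream of Dendra2. A V5 epitope sequence from the backbone lies after Dendra2, but the record does not indicate whether it is read in frame. The transcript ends at the bGH polyadenylation signal.

Photoconverting the existing Dendra2 pool to red means that any green signal appearing afterwards marks newly synthesised protein. This is the basis for using the construct as a translation reporter. The associated publication concerns local translation of mtIF3 in axons and its role in mitochondrial translation during axonal growth.
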