Features (pLannotate 1.2.2; 24 found; start..end, strand, type, name):
     28..80      -  misc_feature   bom (fragment): basis of mobility region from pBR322
    235..614     +  enhancer       CMV enhancer: human cytomegalovirus immediate early enhancer
    615..818     +  promoter       CMV promoter: human cytomegalovirus (CMV) immediate early promoter
    814..847     +  LTR            5' LTR (truncated) (fragment): truncated 5' long terminal repeat (LTR) from HIV-1
    863..881     +  promoter       T7 promoter: promoter for bacteriophage T7 RNA polymerase
    923..1750    +  CDS            Mtif3: IF3M_MOUSE - Experimental evidence at protein level: Swiss-Prot protein existence level 1. IF-3 binds to the 28S ribosomal subunit and shifts the equilibrum between 55S ribosomes and their 39S and 28S subunits in favor of the free subunits, thus enhancing the availability of 28S subunits on which protein synthesis initiation begins. From Mus musculus (Mouse).
   1835..2527    +  CDS            Dendra2: monomeric photoswitchable green-to-red fluorescent protein from Dendronephthya mammalian codon-optimized
   2559..2600    +  CDS            V5 tag: epitope tag from simian virus 5
   2656..2880    +  polyA_signal   bGH poly(A) signal: bovine growth hormone polyadenylation signal
   2884..2905    +  promoter       SV40 promoter (fragment): SV40 enhancer and early promoter
   2926..3354    +  rep_origin     f1 ori (sequence partly withheld): f1 bacteriophage origin of replication; arrow indicates direction of (+) strand synthesis
   3368..3697    +  promoter       SV40 promoter: SV40 enhancer and early promoter
   3745..3792    +  promoter       EM7 promoter: synthetic bacterial promoter&nbsp
   3811..4209    +  CDS            BSD: blasticidin S deaminase; Aspergillus terreus BSD; confers resistance to blasticidin
   4210..4237    +  CDS            BleoR (fragment): antibiotic-binding protein; Sh ble from Streptoalloteichus hindustanus; confers resistance to bleomycin, phleomycin, and Zeocin™
   4247..4372    +  CDS            ble (fragment): BLE_KLEPN - Experimental evidence at protein level: Swiss-Prot protein existence level 1. Binding protein with a strong affinity to the bleomycin family of antibiotics. Binds to CL990; an antimitotic-antibiotic compound. From Klebsiella pneumoniae.
   4367..4488    +  polyA_signal   SV40 poly(A) signal: SV40 polyadenylation signal
   4561..4577    -  protein_bind   lac operator: The lac repressor binds to the lac operator to inhibit transcription in E. coli. This inhibition can be relieved by adding lactose or isopropyl-β-D-thiogalactopyranoside (IPTG). lac repressor encoded by lacI
   4585..4615    -  promoter       lac promoter: promoter for the E. coli lac operon
   4630..4651    -  protein_bind   CAP binding site: CAP binding activates transcription in the presence of cAMP. E. coli catabolite activator protein
   4664..4756    -  CDS            lacI (fragment): lac repressor; lacI; The lac repressor binds to the lac operator to inhibit transcription in E. coli. This inhibition can be relieved by adding lactose or isopropyl-β-D-thiogalactopyranoside (IPTG).
   4939..5527    -  rep_origin     ori: high-copy-number ColE1/pMB1/pBR322/pUC origin of replication
   5698..6558    -  CDS            AmpR: β-lactamase; bla; confers resistance to ampicillin, carbenicillin, and related antibiotics
   6559..6663    -  promoter       AmpR promoter: bla
>Addgene plasmid #182371 | pcDNA6-mtIF3-Dendra2 | addgene full sequence | sequence record 358083 | Addgene NGS Result
GACGGATCGGGAGATCTCCCGATCCCCTATGGTGCACTCTCAGTACAATCTGCTCTGATGCCGCATAGTT
AAGCCAGTATCTGCTCCCTGCTTGTGTGTTGGAGGTCGCTGAGTAGTGCGCGAGCAAAATTTAAGCTACA
ACAAGGCAAGGCTTGACCGACAATTGCATGAAGAATCTGCTTAGGGTTAGGCGTTTTGCGCTGCTTCGCG
ATGTACGGGCCAGATATACGCGTTGACATTGATTATTGACTAGTTATTAATAGTAATCAATTACGGGGTC
ATTAGTTCATAGCCCATATATGGAGTTCCGCGTTACATAACTTACGGTAAATGGCCCGCCTGGCTGACCG
CCCAACGACCCCCGCCCATTGACGTCAATAATGACGTATGTTCCCATAGTAACGCCAATAGGGACTTTCC
ATTGACGTCAATGGGTGGAGTATTTACGGTAAACTGCCCACTTGGCAGTACATCAAGTGTATCATATGCC
AAGTACGCCCCCTATTGACGTCAATGACGGTAAATGGCCCGCCTGGCATTATGCCCAGTACATGACCTTA
TGGGACTTTCCTACTTGGCAGTACATCTACGTATTAGTCATCGCTATTACCATGGTGATGCGGTTTTGGC
AGTACATCAATGGGCGTGGATAGCGGTTTGACTCACGGGGATTTCCAAGTCTCCACCCCATTGACGTCAA
TGGGAGTTTGTTTTGGCACCAAAATCAACGGGACTTTCCAAAATGTCGTAACAACTCCGCCCCATTGACG
CAAATGGGCGGTAGGCGTGTACGGTGGGAGGTCTATATAAGCAGAGCTCTCTGGCTAACTAGAGAACCCA
CTGCTTACTGGCTTATCGAAATTAATACGACTCACTATAGGGAGACCCAAGCTGGCTAGCGTTTAAACTT
AAGCTTGGTACCATGGCTGTTCTTCTGATGAGGTTGATGCTACAAACTACAAAGCTTGACCATAACTTAA
TTGGAAGATGTTTGCAAAGACACGCTGTGAAGCCAGATCCAGCACAGCTGTCCCTGTCTGCGTCCACCCC
AAAGCTGTTGTACCTGACTTCTGCAAAAGGTTTTAGTACTGCTGGAGACCCACAGGGTGAGAGGAAACAG
AAAAGAAGGGATGCTTTCTCTAACACCGGCCGGAAGATTAGTGAGCGGATTATCCGCGTCCTGGATGAGA
AGGGCATGGACCTGGGGATGATGCATCGAGCAGATGTGATCAGACTCATGAACAAGCAGGACCTGAGGCT
GGTGCAGAGGAACACCAGCTCAGAGCCACCGGAGTACCAGCTTATGACCGGAGAGCAGATCCACCAGGAG
CGGCTAAAGCTCCGGGAACAGGAAAAGGCCAAACCCAAAACTGGACCAACTATGACGAAAGAGCTCGTTT
TCTCTTCAAATATTGGACAGCACGATTTAGACACCAAGAGTAAACAGATCCAGCAGTGGATAGAGAAGAA
ATACCACGTTCAAGTCACGATAAAGAGGAGGAAAGATGCGGAGCAGTCAGAGGAGGAAACGGAGGAGATA
TTTAACCAGATTCTCCAGACTATGCCTGACATAGCAACCTTCTCAAGCAGACCAAAAGCCATCAGAGGAG
GGACTGCTTCCATGTGTGTTTTTCGTCACTTGAGCAAGAAAGAAGAAAAGGCGTACAGAGAATCCCAGGA
GAGCCAGAGAAGAGACACTTTGAGCAAAGACGACGACGGAAACAGCAAAGAGTCGGATGTTGTGTGTCAG
ACCGGTGAAGCGGCGGCGAAAGAAGCGGCGGCGAAAGAAGCGGCGGCGAAAATGCTGTGCTGTATGCTGT
GCTGTGTCGCCACCATGAACACCCCGGGAATTAACCTGATCAAGGAGGACATGCGCGTGAAGGTGCACAT
GGAGGGCAACGTGAACGGCCACGCCTTCGTGATCGAGGGCGAGGGCAAGGGCAAGCCCTACGAGGGCACC
CAGACCGCCAACCTGACCGTGAAGGAGGGCGCCCCCCTGCCCTTCAGCTACGACATCCTGACCACCGCCG
TGCACTACGGCAACCGGGTGTTCACCAAGTACCCCGAGGACATCCCCGACTACTTCAAGCAGAGCTTCCC
CGAGGGCTACAGCTGGGAGCGCACCATGACCTTCGAGGACAAGGGCATCTGCACCATCCGCAGCGACATC
AGCCTGGAGGGCGACTGCTTCTTCCAGAACGTGCGCTTCAAGGGCACCAACTTCCCCCCCAACGGCCCCG
TGATGCAGAAGAAGACCCTGAAGTGGGAGCCCAGCACCGAGAAGCTGCACGTGCGCGACGGCCTGCTGGT
GGGCAACATCAACATGGCCCTGCTGCTGGAGGGCGGCGGCCACTACCTGTGCGACTTCAAGACCACCTAC
AAGGCCAAGAAGGTGGTGCAGCTGCCCGACGCCCACTTCGTGGACCACCGCATCGAGATCCTGGGCAACG
ACAGCGACTACAACAAGGTGAAGCTGTACGAGCACGCCGTGGCCCGCTACAGCCCCCTGCCCAGCCAGGT
GTGGTAAGCGGCCGCTCGAGTCTAGAGGGCCCTTCGAAGGTAAGCCTATCCCTAACCCTCTCCTCGGTCT
CGATTCTACGCGTACCGGTCATCATCACCATCACCATTGAGTTTAAACCCGCTGATCAGCCTCGACTGTG
CCTTCTAGTTGCCAGCCATCTGTTGTTTGCCCCTCCCCCGTGCCTTCCTTGACCCTGGAAGGTGCCACTC
CCACTGTCCTTTCCTAATAAAATGAGGAAATTGCATCGCATTGTCTGAGTAGGTGTCATTCTATTCTGGG
GGGTGGGGTGGGGCAGGACAGCAAGGGGGAGGATTGGGAAGACAATAGCAGGCATGCTGGGGATGCGGTG
GGCTCTATGGCTTCTGAGGCGGAAAGAACCAGCTGGGGCTCTAGGGGGTATCCCC
[124 nt withheld, positions 2926-3049]
C
[91 nt withheld, positions 3051-3141]
A
[49 nt withheld, positions 3143-3191]
CCTTTGACGTTGGAGTCCACGTTCTTT
[37 nt withheld, positions 3219-3255]
ACCCTATCTCGGTCTATTCTTTTGATTTATAAGGGATTTTGCCGATTTCGGCCTATTGGTTAAAAAATGA
GCTGATTTAACAAAAATTTAACGCGAATTAATTCTGTGGAATGTGTGTCAGTTAGGGTGTGGAAAGTCCC
CAGGCTCCCCAGCAGGCAGAAGTATGCAAAGCATGCATCTCAATTAGTCAGCAACCAGGTGTGGAAAGTC
CCCAGGCTCCCCAGCAGGCAGAAGTATGCAAAGCATGCATCTCAATTAGTCAGCAACCATAGTCCCGCCC
CTAACTCCGCCCATCCCGCCCCTAACTCCGCCCAGTTCCGCCCATTCTCCGCCCCATGGCTGACTAATTT
TTTTTATTTATGCAGAGGCCGAGGCCGCCTCTGCCTCTGAGCTATTCCAGAAGTAGTGAGGAGGCTTTTT
TGGAGGCCTAGGCTTTTGCAAAAAGCTCCCGGGAGCTTGTATATCCATTTTCGGATCTGATCAGCACGTG
TTGACAATTAATCATCGGCATAGTATATCGGCATAGTATAATACGACAAGGTGAGGAACTAAACCATGGC
CAAGCCTTTGTCTCAAGAAGAATCCACCCTCATTGAAAGAGCAACGGCTACAATCAACAGCATCCCCATC
TCTGAAGACTACAGCGTCGCCAGCGCAGCTCTCTCTAGCGACGGCCGCATCTTCACTGGTGTCAATGTAT
ATCATTTTACTGGGGGACCTTGTGCAGAACTCGTGGTGCTGGGCACTGCTGCTGCTGCGGCAGCTGGCAA
CCTGACTTGTATCGTCGCGATCGGAAATGAGAACAGGGGCATCTTGAGCCCCTGCGGACGGTGCCGACAG
GTGCTTCTCGATCTGCATCCTGGGATCAAAGCCATAGTGAAGGACAGTGATGGACAGCCGACGGCAGTTG
GGATTCGTGAATTGCTGCCCTCTGGTTATGTGTGGGAGGGCTAAGCACTTCGTGGCCGAGGAGCAGGACT
GACACGTGCTACGAGATTTCGATTCCACCGCCGCCTTCTATGAAAGGTTGGGCTTCGGAATCGTTTTCCG
GGACGCCGGCTGGATGATCCTCCAGCGCGGGGATCTCATGCTGGAGTTCTTCGCCCACCCCAACTTGTTT
ATTGCAGCTTATAATGGTTACAAATAAAGCAATAGCATCACAAATTTCACAAATAAAGCATTTTTTTCAC
TGCATTCTAGTTGTGGTTTGTCCAAACTCATCAATGTATCTTATCATGTCTGTATACCGTCGACCTCTAG
CTAGAGCTTGGCGTAATCATGGTCATAGCTGTTTCCTGTGTGAAATTGTTATCCGCTCACAATTCCACAC
AACATACGAGCCGGAAGCATAAAGTGTAAAGCCTGGGGTGCCTAATGAGTGAGCTAACTCACATTAATTG
CGTTGCGCTCACTGCCCGCTTTCCAGTCGGGAAACCTGTCGTGCCAGCTGCATTAATGAATCGGCCAACG
CGCGGGGAGAGGCGGTTTGCGTATTGGGCGCTCTTCCGCTTCCTCGCTCACTGACTCGCTGCGCTCGGTC
GTTCGGCTGCGGCGAGCGGTATCAGCTCACTCAAAGGCGGTAATACGGTTATCCACAGAATCAGGGGATA
ACGCAGGAAAGAACATGTGAGCAAAAGGCCAGCAAAAGGCCAGGAACCGTAAAAAGGCCGCGTTGCTGGC
GTTTTTCCATAGGCTCCGCCCCCCTGACGAGCATCACAAAAATCGACGCTCAAGTCAGAGGTGGCGAAAC
CCGACAGGACTATAAAGATACCAGGCGTTTCCCCCTGGAAGCTCCCTCGTGCGCTCTCCTGTTCCGACCC
TGCCGCTTACCGGATACCTGTCCGCCTTTCTCCCTTCGGGAAGCGTGGCGCTTTCTCATAGCTCACGCTG
TAGGTATCTCAGTTCGGTGTAGGTCGTTCGCTCCAAGCTGGGCTGTGTGCACGAACCCCCCGTTCAGCCC
GACCGCTGCGCCTTATCCGGTAACTATCGTCTTGAGTCCAACCCGGTAAGACACGACTTATCGCCACTGG
CAGCAGCCACTGGTAACAGGATTAGCAGAGCGAGGTATGTAGGCGGTGCTACAGAGTTCTTGAAGTGGTG
GCCTAACTACGGCTACACTAGAAGAACAGTATTTGGTATCTGCGCTCTGCTGAAGCCAGTTACCTTCGGA
AAAAGAGTTGGTAGCTCTTGATCCGGCAAACAAACCACCGCTGGTAGCGGTGGTTTTTTTGTTTGCAAGC
AGCAGATTACGCGCAGAAAAAAAGGATCTCAAGAAGATCCTTTGATCTTTTCTACGGGGTCTGACGCTCA
GTGGAACGAAAACTCACGTTAAGGGATTTTGGTCATGAGATTATCAAAAAGGATCTTCACCTAGATCCTT
TTAAATTAAAAATGAAGTTTTAAATCAATCTAAAGTATATATGAGTAAACTTGGTCTGACAGTTACCAAT
GCTTAATCAGTGAGGCACCTATCTCAGCGATCTGTCTATTTCGTTCATCCATAGTTGCCTGACTCCCCGT
CGTGTAGATAACTACGATACGGGAGGGCTTACCATCTGGCCCCAGTGCTGCAATGATACCGCGAGACCCA
CGCTCACCGGCTCCAGATTTATCAGCAATAAACCAGCCAGCCGGAAGGGCCGAGCGCAGAAGTGGTCCTG
CAACTTTATCCGCCTCCATCCAGTCTATTAATTGTTGCCGGGAAGCTAGAGTAAGTAGTTCGCCAGTTAA
TAGTTTGCGCAACGTTGTTGCCATTGCTACAGGCATCGTGGTGTCACGCTCGTCGTTTGGTATGGCTTCA
TTCAGCTCCGGTTCCCAACGATCAAGGCGAGTTACATGATCCCCCATGTTGTGCAAAAAAGCGGTTAGCT
CCTTCGGTCCTCCGATCGTTGTCAGAAGTAAGTTGGCCGCAGTGTTATCACTCATGGTTATGGCAGCACT
GCATAATTCTCTTACTGTCATGCCATCCGTAAGATGCTTTTCTGTGACTGGTGAGTACTCAACCAAGTCA
TTCTGAGAATAGTGTATGCGGCGACCGAGTTGCTCTTGCCCGGCGTCAATACGGGATAATACCGCGCCAC
ATAGCAGAACTTTAAAAGTGCTCATCATTGGAAAACGTTCTTCGGGGCGAAAACTCTCAAGGATCTTACC
GCTGTTGAGATCCAGTTCGATGTAACCCACTCGTGCACCCAACTGATCTTCAGCATCTTTTACTTTCACC
AGCGTTTCTGGGTGAGCAAAAACAGGAAGGCAAAATGCCGCAAAAAAGGGAATAAGGGCGACACGGAAAT
GTTGAATACTCATACTCTTCCTTTTTCAATATTATTGAAGCATTTATCAGGGTTATTGTCTCATGAGCGG
ATACATATTTGAATGTATTTAGAAAAATAAACAAATAGGGGTTCCGCGCACATTTCCCCGAAAAGTGCCA
CCTGACGTC
